>Addgene plasmid #141617 | TFORF0454 | addgene full sequence | sequence record 454906 | Addgene NGS Result
TTAATGTAGTCTTATGCAATACTCTTGTAGTCTTGCAACATGGTAACGATGAGTTAGCAACATGCCTTAC
AAGGAGAGAAAAAGCACCGTGCATGCCGATTGGTGGAAGTAAGGTGGTACGATCGTGCCTTATTAGGAAG
GCAACAGACGGGTCTGACATGGATTGGACGAACCACTGAATTGCCGCATTGCAGAGATATTGTATTTAAG
TGCCTAGCTCGATACATAAACGGGTCTCTCTGGTTAGACCAGATCTGAGCCTGGGAGCTCTCTGGCTAAC
TAGGGAACCCACTGCTTAAGCCTCAATAAAGCTTGCCTTGAGTGCTTCAAGTAGTGTGTGCCCGTCTGTT
GTGTGACTCTGGTAACTAGAGATCCCTCAGACCCTTTTAGTCAGTGTGGAAAATCTCTAGCAGTGGCGCC
CGAACAGGGACTTGAAAGCGAAAGGGAAACCAGAGGAGCTCTCTCGACGCAGGACTCGGCTTGCTGAAGC
GCGCACGGCAAGAGGCGAGGGGCGGCGACTGGTGAGTACGCCAAAAATTTTGACTAGCGGAGGCTAGAAG
GAGAGAGATGGGTGCGAGAGCGTCAGTATTAAGCGGGGGAGAATTAGATCGCGATGGGAAAAAATTCGGT
TAAGGCCAGGGGGAAAGAAAAAATATAAATTAAAACATATAGTATGGGCAAGCAGGGAGCTAGAACGATT
CGCAGTTAATCCTGGCCTGTTAGAAACATCAGAAGGCTGTAGACAAATACTGGGACAGCTACAACCATCC
CTTCAGACAGGATCAGAAGAACTTAGATCATTATATAATACAGTAGCAACCCTCTATTGTGTGCATCAAA
GGATAGAGATAAAAGACACCAAGGAAGCTTTAGACAAGATAGAGGAAGAGCAAAACAAAAGTAAGACCAC
CGCACAGCAAGCGGCCGCTGATCTTCAGACCTGGAGGAGGAGATATGAGGGACAATTGGAGAAGTGAATT
ATATAAATATAAAGTAGTAAAAATTGAACCATTAGGAGTAGCACCCACCAAGGCAAAGAGAAGAGTGGTG
CAGAGAGAAAAAAGAGCAGTGGGAATAGGAGCTTTGTTCCTTGGGTTCTTGGGAGCAGCAGGAAGCACTA
TGGGCGCAGCGTCAATGACGCTGACGGTACAGGCCAGACAATTATTGTCTGGTATAGTGCAGCAGCAGAA
CAATTTGCTGAGGGCTATTGAGGCGCAACAGCATCTGTTGCAACTCACAGTCTGGGGCATCAAGCAGCTC
CAGGCAAGAATCCTGGCTGTGGAAAGATACCTAAAGGATCAACAGCTCCTGGGGATTTGGGGTTGCTCTG
GAAAACTCATTTGCACCACTGCTGTGCCTTGGAATGCTAGTTGGAGTAATAAATCTCTGGAACAGATTTG
GAATCACACGACCTGGATGGAGTGGGACAGAGAAATTAACAATTACACAAGCTTAATACACTCCTTAATT
GAAGAATCGCAAAACCAGCAAGAAAAGAATGAACAAGAATTATTGGAATTAGATAAATGGGCAAGTTTGT
GGAATTGGTTTAACATAACAAATTGGCTGTGGTATATAAAATTATTCATAATGATAGTAGGAGGCTTGGT
AGGTTTAAGAATAGTTTTTGCTGTACTTTCTATAGTGAATAGAGTTAGGCAGGGATATTCACCATTATCG
TTTCAGACCCACCTCCCAACCCCGAGGGGACCCATGCATTGCATCTCAATTAGTCAGCAACCAGGTGTGG
AAAGTCCCCAGGCTCCCCAGCAGGCAGAAGTATGCAAAGCATGCGTCTCAATTAGTCAGCAACCATAGTC
CCGCCCCTAACTCCGCCCATCCCGCCCCTAACTCCGCCCAGTTCCGCCCATTCTCCGCCCCATGGCTGAC
TAATTTTTTTTATTTATGCAGAGGCCGAGGCCGCCTCGGCCTCTGAGCTATTCCAGAAGTAGTGAGGAGG
CTTTTTTGGAGGCCTAGGCTTTTGCAAAAAGCTTTCTAGAGGTACCACCGGAGCTTACCATGACCGAGTA
CAAGCCCACGGTGCGCCTCGCCACCCGCGACGACGTCCCCAGGGCCGTACGCACCCTCGCCGCCGCGTTC
GCCGACTACCCCGCCACGCGCCACACCGTCGATCCGGACCGCCACATCGAGCGGGTCACCGAGCTGCAAG
AACTCTTCCTCACGCGCGTCGGGCTCGACATCGGCAAGGTGTGGGTCGCGGACGACGGCGCCGCCGTGGC
GGTCTGGACCACGCCGGAGAGCGTCGAAGCGGGGGCGGTGTTCGCCGAGATCGGCCCGCGCATGGCCGAG
TTGAGCGGTTCCCGGCTGGCCGCGCAGCAACAGATGGAAGGCCTCCTGGCGCCGCACCGGCCCAAGGAGC
CCGCGTGGTTCCTGGCCACCGTCGGCGTCTCGCCCGACCACCAGGGCAAGGGTCTGGGCAGCGCCGTCGT
GCTCCCCGGAGTGGAGGCGGCCGAGCGCGCCGGGGTGCCCGCCTTCCTGGAGACCTCCGCGCCCCGCAAC
CTCCCCTTCTACGAGCGGCTCGGCTTCACCGTCACCGCCGACGTCGAGGTGCCCGAAGGACCGCGCACCT
GGTGCATGACCCGCAAGCCCGGTGCCAGTTAACGAATTCTAGATCTTGAGACAAATGGCAGTATTCATCC
ACAATTTTAAAAGAAAAGGGGGGATTGGGGGGTACAGTGCAGGGGAAAGAATAGTAGACATAATAGCAAC
AGACATACAAACTAAAGAATTACAAAAACAAATTACAAAAATTCAAAATTTTCGGGTTTATTACAGGGAC
AGCAGAGATCCACTTTGGCGCCGGCTCGAGGCCTGCAGGTGCAAAGATGGATAAAGTTTTAAACAGAGAG
GAATCTTTGCAGCTAATGGACCTTCTAGGTCTTGAAAGGAGTGGGAATTGGCTCCGGTGCCCGTCAGTGG
GCAGAGCGCACATCGCCCACAGTCCCCGAGAAGTTGGGGGGAGGGGTCGGCAATTGAACCGGTGCCTAGA
GAAGGTGGCGCGGGGTAAACTGGGAAAGTGATGTCGTGTACTGGCTCCGCCTTTTTCCCGAGGGTGGGGG
AGAACCGTATATAAGTGCAGTAGTCGCCGTGAACGTTCTTTTTCGCAACGGGTTTGCCGCCAGAACACAG
GTAAGTGCCGTGTGTGGTTCCCGCGGGCCTGGCCTCTTTACGGGTTATGGCCCTTGCGTGCCTTGAATTA
CTTCCACCTGGCTGCAGTACGTGATTCTTGATCCCGAGCTTCGGGTTGGAAGTGGGTGGGAGAGTTCGAG
GCCTTGCGCTTAAGGAGCCCCTTCGCCTCGTGCTTGAGTTGAGGCCTGGCCTGGGCGCTGGGGCCGCCGC
GTGCGAATCTGGTGGCACCTTCGCGCCTGTCTCGCTGCTTTCGATAAGTCTCTAGCCATTTAAAATTTTT
GATGACCTGCTGCGACGCTTTTTTTCTGGCAAGATAGTCTTGTAAATGCGGGCCAAGATCTGCACACTGG
TATTTCGGTTTTTGGGGCCGCGGGCGGCGACGGGGCCCGTGCGTCCCAGCGCACATGTTCGGCGAGGCGG
GGCCTGCGAGCGCGGCCACCGAGAATCGGACGGGGGTAGTCTCAAGCTGGCCGGCCTGCTCTGGTGCCTG
GCCTCGCGCCGCCGTGTATCGCCCCGCCCTGGGCGGCAAGGCTGGCCCGGTCGGCACCAGTTGCGTGAGC
GGAAAGATGGCCGCTTCCCGGCCCTGCTGCAGGGAGCTCAAAATGGAGGACGCGGCGCTCGGGAGAGCGG
GCGGGTGAGTCACCCACACAAAGGAAAAGGGCCTTTCCGTCCTCAGCCGTCGCTTCATGTGACTCCACGG
AGTACCGGGCGCCGTCCAGGCACCTCGATTAGTTCTCGAGCTTTTGGAGTACGTCGTCTTTAGGTTGGGG
GGAGGGGTTTTATGCGATGGAGTTTCCCCACACTGAGTGGGTGGAGACTGAAGTTAGGCCAGCTTGGCAC
TTGATGTAATTCTCCTTGGAATTTGCCCTTTTTGAGTTTGGATCTTGGTTCATTCTCAAGCCTCAGACAG
TGGTTCAAAGTTTTTTTCTTCCATTTCAGGTGTCGTGAGGCTAGCACCGCCACCATGCCCGCCGGCCTCA
CCGAACCCGCCGGCGCCGCTCCCCCGGCTGCTGTGAGCGCCTCGGGGACCGTGACCATGGCCCCGGCCGG
GGCGCTGCCGGTGCGGGTGGAGAGCACTCCGGTGGCCCTGGGCGCCGTGACTAAGGCTCCTGTCAGCGTC
TGCGTGGAGCCCACGGCGTCCCAGCCCCTGCGGTCCCCCGTGGGGACCCTGGTGACCAAAGTGGCTCCGG
TCAGCGCCCCTCCTAAAGTCAGCAGCGGCCCTAGGCTGCCTGCTCCTCAGATAGTCGCCGTGAAAGCCCC
CAACACCACGACAATCCAGTTTCCTGCTAATTTGCAGCTTCCTCCAGGAACCGTTTTGATTAAAAGTAAC
AGTGGTCCGTTGATGTTGGTATCTCCTCAGCAAACTGTAACAAGAGCCGAGACCACAAGTAACATAACCT
CAAGGCCAGCAGTACCAGCGAATCCTCAAACAGTCAAAATCTGTACAGTGCCGAACTCTAGCTCACAATT
AATCAAGAAAGTGGCAGTGACACCTGTTAAAAAATTGGCACAAATAGGAACTACTGTGGTAACCACTGTT
CCGAAGCCTTCCTCAGTACAATCTGTGGCTGTGCCAACCAGTGTCGTCACAGTTACTCCTGGAAAGCCAT
TGAATACTGTAACTACCCTGAAGCCTTCAAGTTTGGGAGCATCATCCACTCCTTCAAATGAGCCCAATCT
TAAAGCAGAGAACTCAGCAGCTGTTCAGATTAATCTTTCTCCGACAATGCTAGAAAATGTGAAGAAATGC
AAGAACTTCCTTGCAATGTTAATAAAACTAGCATGTAGTGGATCACAGTCCCCAGAAATGGGGCAAAATG
TGAAGAAGCTGGTGGAACAACTTTTGGATGCAAAAATCGAAGCAGAAGAATTTACTAGGAAACTGTATGT
TGAACTCAAGTCTTCACCTCAGCCTCACCTGGTTCCTTTTCTTAAGAAAAGCGTGGTTGCCTTACGACAA
CTTCTGCCTAACTCCCAGAGCTTCATCCAGCAATGTGTTCAGCAGACTTCTAGTGACATGGTCATTGCTA
CCTGTACTACAACAGTAACAACTTCTCCTGTGGTGACAACTACAGTGTCCTCAAGCCAGTCTGAAAAGTC
AATTATTGTTTCTGGAGCAACAGCACCCAGAACTGTGTCAGTGCAAACTTTGAACCCACTTGCTGGTCCA
GTGGGAGCAAAAGCTGGAGTTGTGACACTTCATTCTGTGGGCCCAACTGCTGCAACAGGAGGAACAACAG
CTGGAACTGGTTTGCTTCAGACTTCAAAACCACTTGTGACATCTGTGGCAAACACAGTGACCACGGTCTC
ACTGCAACCTGAAAAGCCAGTTGTCTCTGGAACAGCAGTAACACTGTCCCTTCCAGCAGTAACTTTTGGA
GAAACTTCAGGTGCAGCTATTTGTCTTCCATCTGTGAAACCTGTTGTTTCTTCTGCTGGGACCACATCTG
ACAAGCCTGTTATTGGGACTCCAGTTCAAATCAAACTTGCCCAGCCGGGCCCTGTCCTTTCACAACCAGC
TGGGATTCCACAGGCAGTTCAAGTCAAGCAACTAGTAGTTCAGCAGCCTTCAGGAGGCAATGAAAAACAA
GTGACCACAATTTCACATTCCTCAACATTGACCATTCAGAAATGTGGACAGAAGACGATGCCAGTGAACA
CCATAATACCTACTAGTCAGTTTCCTCCAGCTTCCATTCTAAAGCAAATTACTCTGCCTGGAAATAAAAT
TCTGTCACTTCAAGCATCTCCTACTCAGAAAAATAGAATAAAAGAGAATGTAACATCATGCTTCCGAGAT
GAGGATGACATCAATGATGTGACTTCTATGGCAGGGGTCAACCTTAATGAAGAAAATGCCTGCATCTTAG
CAACAAACTCTGAATTGGTTGGCACACTCATTCAGTCATGTAAAGATGAACCATTTCTTTTTATTGGAGC
TCTACAAAAGAGAATTTTAGACATTGGTAAAAAGCATGACATTACAGAACTTAACTCTGATGCTGTGAAC
TTGATCTCCCAAGCAACACAGGAACGACTACGAGGCCTTCTAGAAAAACTGACTGCAATTGCTCAGCATC
GAATGACTACTTACAAGGCAAGTGAAAATTACATCCTGTGTAGTGATACCAGGTCACAGCTCAAATTTCT
TGAAAAGCTGGATCAATTGGAGAAGCAGAGAAAGGATTTGGAAGAAAGAGAAATGTTACTTAAGGCAGCC
AAGAGTCGTTCTAATAAAGAAGATCCAGAACAGCTGAGATTAAAGCAGAAAGCCAAAGAGTTACAGCAAT
TGGAACTTGCACAGATACAGCATAGAGACGCTAATCTCACAGCTCTTGCAGCTATTGGACCAAGGAAGAA
GAGACCACTAGAATCTGGAATTGAGGGCTTAAAAGACAACCTTCTTGCTTCTGGGACATCCAGCCTGACA
GCCACCAAACAGTTGCATCGTCCAAGAATCACGAGAATCTGCCTCAGGGACTTGATATTTTGTATGGAAC
AGGAACGGGAGATGAAGTATTCTCGAGCTCTATACCTGGCCCTTCTGAAGTAGTAATGAACTAGTCCGTA
ACTTGAAAGTATTTCGATTTCTTGGCTTTATATATCTTGTGGAAAGGACGACATTCGAGCCCATGTAACG
TGCTTACGCGTTAAGTCGACAATCAACCTCTGGATTACAAAATTTGTGAAAGATTGACTGGTATTCTTAA
CTATGTTGCTCCTTTTACGCTATGTGGATACGCTGCTTTAATGCCTTTGTATCATGCTATTGCTTCCCGT
ATGGCTTTCATTTTCTCCTCCTTGTATAAATCCTGGTTGCTGTCTCTTTATGAGGAGTTGTGGCCCGTTG
TCAGGCAACGTGGCGTGGTGTGCACTGTGTTTGCTGACGCAACCCCCACTGGTTGGGGCATTGCCACCAC
CTGTCAGCTCCTTTCCGGGACTTTCGCTTTCCCCCTCCCTATTGCCACGGCGGAACTCATCGCCGCCTGC
CTTGCCCGCTGCTGGACAGGGGCTCGGCTGTTGGGCACTGACAATTCCGTGGTGTTGTCGGGGAAATCAT
CGTCCTTTCCTTGGCTGCTCGCCTGTGTTGCCACCTGGATTCTGCGCGGGACGTCCTTCTGCTACGTCCC
TTCGGCCCTCAATCCAGCGGACCTTCCTTCCCGCGGCCTGCTGCCGGCTCTGCGGCCTCTTCCGCGTCTT
CGCCTTCGCCCTCAGACGAGTCGGATCTCCCTTTGGGCCGCCTCCCCGCGTCGACTTTAAGACCAATGAC
TTACAAGGCAGCTGTAGATCTTAGCCACTTTTTAAAAGAAAAGGGGGGACTGGAAGGGCTAATTCACTCC
CAACGAAGACAAGATCTGCTTTTTGCTTGTACTGGGTCTCTCTGGTTAGACCAGATCTGAGCCTGGGAGC
TCTCTGGCTAACTAGGGAACCCACTGCTTAAGCCTCAATAAAGCTTGCCTTGAGTGCTTCAAGTAGTGTG
TGCCCGTCTGTTGTGTGACTCTGGTAACTAGAGATCCCTCAGACCCTTTTAGTCAGTGTGGAAAATCTCT
AGCAGTACGTATAGTAGTTCATGTCATCTTATTATTCAGTATTTATAACTTGCAAAGAAATGAATATCAG
AGAGTGAGAGGAACTTGTTTATTGCAGCTTATAATGGTTACAAATAAAGCAATAGCATCACAAATTTCAC
AAATAAAGCATTTTTTTCACTGCATTCTAGTTGTGGTTTGTCCAAACTCATCAATGTATCTTATCATGTC
TGGCTCTAGCTATCCCGCCCCTAACTCCGCCCATCCCGCCCCTAACTCCGCCCAGTTCCGCCCATTCTCC
GCCCCATGGCTGACTAATTTTTTTTATTTATGCAGAGGCCGAGGCCGCCTCGGCCTCTGAGCTATTCCAG
AAGTAGTGAGGAGGCTTTTTTGGAGGCCTAGGGACGTACCCAATTCGCCCTATAGTGAGTCGTATTACGC
GCGCTCACTGGCCGTCGTTTTACAACGTCGTGACTGGGAAAACCCTGGCGTTACCCAACTTAATCGCCTT
GCAGCACATCCCCCTTTCGCCAGCTGGCGTAATAGCGAAGAGGCCCGCACCGATCGCCCTTCCCAACAGT
TGCGCAGCCTGAATGGCGAATGGG
[124 nt withheld, positions 8285-8408]
C
[91 nt withheld, positions 8410-8500]
A
[49 nt withheld, positions 8502-8550]
CCTTTGACGTTGGAGTCCACGTTCTTT
[37 nt withheld, positions 8578-8614]
ACCCTATCTCGGTCTATTCTTTTGATTTATAAGGGATTTTGCCGATTTCGGCCTATTGGTTAAAAAATGA
GCTGATTTAACAAAAATTTAACGCGAATTTTAACAAAATATTAACGCTTACAATTTAGGTGGCACTTTTC
GGGGAAATGTGCGCGGAACCCCTATTTGTTTATTTTTCTAAATACATTCAAATATGTATCCGCTCATGAG
ACAATAACCCTGATAAATGCTTCAATAATATTGAAAAAGGAAGAGTATGAGTATTCAACATTTCCGTGTC
GCCCTTATTCCCTTTTTTGCGGCATTTTGCCTTCCTGTTTTTGCTCACCCAGAAACGCTGGTGAAAGTAA
AAGATGCTGAAGATCAGTTGGGTGCACGAGTGGGTTACATCGAACTGGATCTCAACAGCGGTAAGATCCT
TGAGAGTTTTCGCCCCGAAGAACGTTTTCCAATGATGAGCACTTTTAAAGTTCTGCTATGTGGCGCGGTA
TTATCCCGTATTGACGCCGGGCAAGAGCAACTCGGTCGCCGCATACACTATTCTCAGAATGACTTGGTTG
AGTACTCACCAGTCACAGAAAAGCATCTTACGGATGGCATGACAGTAAGAGAATTATGCAGTGCTGCCAT
AACCATGAGTGATAACACTGCGGCCAACTTACTTCTGACAACGATCGGAGGACCGAAGGAGCTAACCGCT
TTTTTGCACAACATGGGGGATCATGTAACTCGCCTTGATCGTTGGGAACCGGAGCTGAATGAAGCCATAC
CAAACGACGAGCGTGACACCACGATGCCTGTAGCAATGGCAACAACGTTGCGCAAACTATTAACTGGCGA
ACTACTTACTCTAGCTTCCCGGCAACAATTAATAGACTGGATGGAGGCGGATAAAGTTGCAGGACCACTT
CTGCGCTCGGCCCTTCCGGCTGGCTGGTTTATTGCTGATAAATCTGGAGCCGGTGAGCGTGGGTCTCGCG
GTATCATTGCAGCACTGGGGCCAGATGGTAAGCCCTCCCGTATCGTAGTTATCTACACGACGGGGAGTCA
GGCAACTATGGATGAACGAAATAGACAGATCGCTGAGATAGGTGCCTCACTGATTAAGCATTGGTAACTG
TCAGACCAAGTTTACTCATATATACTTTAGATTGATTTAAAACTTCATTTTTAATTTAAAAGGATCTAGG
TGAAGATCCTTTTTGATAATCTCATGACCAAAATCCCTTAACGTGAGTTTTCGTTCCACTGAGCGTCAGA
CCCCGTAGAAAAGATCAAAGGATCTTCTTGAGATCCTTTTTTTCTGCGCGTAATCTGCTGCTTGCAAACA
AAAAAACCACCGCTACCAGCGGTGGTTTGTTTGCCGGATCAAGAGCTACCAACTCTTTTTCCGAAGGTAA
CTGGCTTCAGCAGAGCGCAGATACCAAATACTGTTCTTCTAGTGTAGCCGTAGTTAGGCCACCACTTCAA
GAACTCTGTAGCACCGCCTACATACCTCGCTCTGCTAATCCTGTTACCAGTGGCTGCTGCCAGTGGCGAT
AAGTCGTGTCTTACCGGGTTGGACTCAAGACGATAGTTACCGGATAAGGCGCAGCGGTCGGGCTGAACGG
GGGGTTCGTGCACACAGCCCAGCTTGGAGCGAACGACCTACACCGAACTGAGATACCTACAGCGTGAGCT
ATGAGAAAGCGCCACGCTTCCCGAAGGGAGAAAGGCGGACAGGTATCCGGTAAGCGGCAGGGTCGGAACA
GGAGAGCGCACGAGGGAGCTTCCAGGGGGAAACGCCTGGTATCTTTATAGTCCTGTCGGGTTTCGCCACC
TCTGACTTGAGCGTCGATTTTTGTGATGCTCGTCAGGGGGGCGGAGCCTATGGAAAAACGCCAGCAACGC
GGCCTTTTTACGGTTCCTGGCCTTTTGCTGGCCTTTTGCTCACATGTTCTTTCCTGCGTTATCCCCTGAT
TCTGTGGATAACCGTATTACCGCCTTTGAGTGAGCTGATACCGCTCGCCGCAGCCGAACGACCGAGCGCA
GCGAGTCAGTGAGCGAGGAAGCGGAAGAGCGCCCAATACGCAAACCGCCTCTCCCCGCGCGTTGGCCGAT
TCATTAATGCAGCTGGCACGACAGGTTTCCCGACTGGAAAGCGGGCAGTGAGCGCAACGCAATTAATGTG
AGTTAGCTCACTCATTAGGCACCCCAGGCTTTACACTTTATGCTTCCGGCTCGTATGTTGTGTGGAATTG
TGAGCGGATAACAATTTCACACAGGAAACAGCTATGACCATGATTACGCCAAGCGCGCAATTAACCCTCA
CTAAAGGGAACAAAAGCTGGAGCTGCAAGC
Features (pLannotate 1.2.2; 31 found; start..end, strand, type, name):
      5..231     +  promoter       RSV promoter: Rous sarcoma virus enhancer/promoter
    232..412     +  LTR            5' LTR (truncated): truncated 5' long terminal repeat (LTR) from HIV-1
    459..584     +  misc_feature   HIV-1 Ψ: packaging signal of human immunodeficiency virus type 1
    568..931     +  CDS            HIV-1 gag (fragment): gag protein from human immunodeficiency virus 1; gag
   1077..1310    +  misc_feature   RRE: The Rev response element (RRE) of HIV-1 allows for Rev-dependent mRNA export from the nucleus to the cytoplasm.
   1687..1713    +  CDS            Rev (fragment): human immunodeficiency virus 1 (HIV-1) Rev protein; rev; enhances nuclear export of unspliced and incompletely spliced viral mRNAs
   1720..1743    +  promoter       SV40 promoter (fragment): SV40 early promoter
   1744..1815    +  promoter       SV40 promoter (fragment): SV40 enhancer and early promoter
   1839..1974    +  rep_origin     SV40 ori: SV40 origin of replication
   2020..2616    +  CDS            PuroR (fragment): puromycin N-acetyltransferase; pac from Streptomyces; confers resistance to puromycin
   2665..2782    +  misc_feature   cPPT/CTS: central polypurine tract and central termination sequence of HIV-1
   2847..2913    +  CDS            small t antigen (fragment): SV40 (simian virus 40) small t antigen
   2920..4098    +  promoter       EF-1α promoter: strong constitutive promoter for human elongation factor EF-1α
   4115..6700    +  CDS            TAF4B: TAF4B_HUMAN - Also known as TAF2C2, TAFII105. Experimental evidence at protein level: Swiss-Prot protein existence level 1. Cell type-specific subunit of the general transcription factor TFIID that may function as a gene-selective coactivator in certain cells. TFIID is a multimeric protein complex that plays a central role in mediating promoter responses to various activators and repressors. TAF4B is a transcriptional coactivator of the p65/RELA NF- kappa-B subunit. Involved in the activation of a subset of antiapoptotic genes including TNFAIP3. May be involved in regulating folliculogenesis.
   6716..6769    +  promoter       U6 promoter (fragment): RNA polymerase III promoter for human U6 snRNA
   6811..7399    +  misc_feature   WPRE: woodchuck hepatitis virus posttranscriptional regulatory element
   7450..7469    +  misc_feature   cPPT/CTS (fragment): central polypurine tract and central termination sequence of HIV-1
   7471..7704    +  LTR            3' LTR (ΔU3): self-inactivating 3' long terminal repeat (LTR) from HIV-1
   7782..7903    +  polyA_signal   SV40 poly(A) signal: SV40 polyadenylation signal
   7943..8078    +  rep_origin     SV40 ori: SV40 origin of replication
   8099..8117    -  promoter       T7 promoter: promoter for bacteriophage T7 RNA polymerase
   8125..8280    +  CDS            lacZα (fragment): LacZα fragment of β-galactosidase; lacZ fragment
   8285..8713    +  rep_origin     f1 ori (sequence partly withheld): f1 bacteriophage origin of replication; arrow indicates direction of (+) strand synthesis
   8766..8870    +  promoter       AmpR promoter: bla
   8871..9731    +  CDS            AmpR: β-lactamase; bla; confers resistance to ampicillin, carbenicillin, and related antibiotics
   9902..10490   +  rep_origin     ori: high-copy-number ColE1/pMB1/pBR322/pUC origin of replication
  10673..10765   +  CDS            lacI (fragment): lac repressor; lacI; The lac repressor binds to the lac operator to inhibit transcription in E. coli. This inhibition can be relieved by adding lactose or isopropyl-β-D-thiogalactopyranoside (IPTG).
  10778..10799   +  protein_bind   CAP binding site: CAP binding activates transcription in the presence of cAMP. E. coli catabolite activator protein
  10814..10844   +  promoter       lac promoter: promoter for the E. coli lac operon
  10848..10870   +  protein_bind   lac operator (fragment): The lac repressor binds to the lac operator to inhibit transcription in E. coli. This inhibition can be relieved by adding lactose or isopropyl-β-D-thiogalactopyranoside (IPTG). lac repressor encoded by lacI
  10913..10931   +  promoter       T3 promoter: promoter for bacteriophage T3 RNA polymerase
