[The description below was written by a language model from this plasmid's Addgene catalogue record and pLannotate feature annotations shown in this document.]
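Description:
TFORF0454 is a lentiviral mammalian expression plasmid built on the pLX_TRC317 backbone and carrying the human TAF4B open reading frame, one member of a barcoded transcription factor ORF collection. In bacteria it is maintained through a high-copy ColE1/pUC-type origin and selected with ampicillin via the β-lactamase gene. An f1 origin and remnants of a lac/T7/T3 cloning region are also present in the backbone. The depositor notes that the plasmid can recombine, as is common for LTR-containing vectors.

The viral portion has a third-generation, self-inactivating layout. An RSV promoter replaces the U3 region of a truncated HIV-1 5' LTR to drive genomic RNA production in packaging cells. It is followed by the Ψ packaging signal with a gag fragment, the Rev response element for nuclear export, a cPPT/CTS and a ΔU3 3' LTR that silences LTR-driven transcription after integration. An SV40 poly(A) signal lies downstream of the 3' LTR.

Two expression units sit between the LTRs. An SV40 early promoter drives puromycin N-acetyltransferase for selection of transduced cells, and the strong constitutive EF-1α promoter drives TAF4B, with a WPRE downstream to enhance transcript stability and expression. TAF4B encodes a cell type-specific TFIID subunit that acts as a gene-selective coactivator. The record describes a unique 24-bp barcode associated with the ORF, but the feature table does not annotate it, so its position is not stated. The short U6 promoter fragment annotated between the ORF and the WPRE is only partial. The construct is intended for TAF4B overexpression, particularly in pooled screens where the barcode identifies the transcription factor delivered to each cell.
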