Addgene plasmid #141617: TFORF0454
Purpose: Lentiviral vector for overexpressing the TAF4B transcription factor ORF with a unique 24-bp barcode. Barcodes facilitate identification of transcription factors in pooled screens.
Depositing lab: Feng Zhang. Depositing organization: Broad Institute. Publication: A transcription factor atlas of directed differentiation. Joung J, Ma S, Tay T, Geiger-Schuller KR, Kirchgatterer PC, Verdine VK, Guo B, Arias-Garcia MA, Allen WE, Singh A, Kuksenko O, Abudayyeh OO, Gootenberg JS, Fu Z, Macrae RK, Buenrostro JD, Regev A, Zhang F. Cell. 2023 Jan 5;186(1):209-229.e26. doi: 10.1016/j.cell.2022.11.026. PubMed 36608654.
Backbone
  Vector backbone: pLX_TRC317
  Backbone manufacturer: Broad Institute Genetic Perturbation Platform
  Backbone size w/o insert (bp): 8264
  Vector type: Mammalian Expression, Lentiviral
  Selectable markers: Puromycin
Growth in bacteria
  Bacterial resistance: Ampicillin, 100 μg/mL
  Growth temperature: 30°C
  Growth strain: NEB Stable
  Copy number: High Copy
Gene/Insert
  Gene/Insert name: TAF4B
  Species: H. sapiens (human)
  Insert size (bp): 2690
  Entrez Gene: TAF4B (a.k.a. SPGF13, TAF2C2, TAFII105)
  Promoter: EF1a
  Cloning method: Unknown
  Sequencing primers: 5′ GGGTGGAGACTGAAGTTAGGCCAG; 3′ CACATAGCGTAAAAGGAGCAACATAG
Terms and licenses: Academic/Nonprofit Terms; Industry Terms: Not Available to Industry
Depositor comments: NM_005640,ENST00000269142 . The transcription factor ORF portion of this plasmid was synthesized by Genewiz. Please test multiple small colonies in case of plasmid recombination. To make this collection available in a timely manner, a portion of this collection was not fully sequenced by Addgene. If an Addgene verified full plasmid sequence is not available, please contact us prior to placing an order to request the full sequence.
How to cite: TFORF0454 was a gift from Feng Zhang (Addgene plasmid # 141617 ; http://n2t.net/addgene:141617 ; RRID:Addgene_141617)
