>Addgene plasmid #141617 | TFORF0454 | depositor partial sequence | sequence record 276988 | Insert
ACCGCCACCATGCCCGCCGGCCTCACCGAACCCGCCGGCGCCGCTCCCCCGGCTGCTGTGAGCGCCTCGG
GGACCGTGACCATGGCCCCGGCCGGGGCGCTGCCGGTGCGGGTGGAGAGCACTCCGGTGGCCCTGGGCGC
CGTGACTAAGGCTCCTGTCAGCGTCTGCGTGGAGCCCACGGCGTCCCAGCCCCTGCGGTCCCCCGTGGGG
ACCCTGGTGACCAAAGTGGCTCCGGTCAGCGCCCCTCCTAAAGTCAGCAGCGGCCCTAGGCTGCCTGCTC
CTCAGATAGTCGCCGTGAAAGCCCCCAACACCACGACAATCCAGTTTCCTGCTAATTTGCAGCTTCCTCC
AGGAACCGTTTTGATTAAAAGTAACAGTGGTCCGTTGATGTTGGTATCTCCTCAGCAAACTGTAACAAGA
GCCGAGACCACAAGTAACATAACCTCAAGGCCAGCAGTACCAGCGAATCCTCAAACAGTCAAAATCTGTA
CAGTGCCGAACTCTAGCTCACAATTAATCAAGAAAGTGGCAGTGACACCTGTTAAAAAATTGGCACAAAT
AGGAACTACTGTGGTAACCACTGTTCCGAAGCCTTCCTCAGTACAATCTGTGGCTGTGCCAACCAGTGTC
GTCACAGTTACTCCTGGAAAGCCATTGAATACTGTAACTACCCTGAAGCCTTCAAGTTTGGGAGCATCAT
CCACTCCTTCAAATGAGCCCAATCTTAAAGCAGAGAACTCAGCAGCTGTTCAGATTAATCTTTCTCCGAC
AATGCTAGAAAATGTGAAGAAATGCAAGAACTTCCTTGCAATGTTAATAAAACTAGCATGTAGTGGATCA
CAGTCCCCAGAAATGGGGCAAAATGTGAAGAAGCTGGTGGAACAACTTTTGGATGCAAAAATCGAAGCAG
AAGAATTTACTAGGAAACTGTATGTTGAACTCAAGTCTTCACCTCAGCCTCACCTGGTTCCTTTTCTTAA
GAAAAGCGTGGTTGCCTTACGACAACTTCTGCCTAACTCCCAGAGCTTCATCCAGCAATGTGTTCAGCAG
ACTTCTAGTGACATGGTCATTGCTACCTGTACTACAACAGTAACAACTTCTCCTGTGGTGACAACTACAG
TGTCCTCAAGCCAGTCTGAAAAGTCAATTATTGTTTCTGGAGCAACAGCACCCAGAACTGTGTCAGTGCA
AACTTTGAACCCACTTGCTGGTCCAGTGGGAGCAAAAGCTGGAGTTGTGACACTTCATTCTGTGGGCCCA
ACTGCTGCAACAGGAGGAACAACAGCTGGAACTGGTTTGCTTCAGACTTCAAAACCACTTGTGACATCTG
TGGCAAACACAGTGACCACGGTCTCACTGCAACCTGAAAAGCCAGTTGTCTCTGGAACAGCAGTAACACT
GTCCCTTCCAGCAGTAACTTTTGGAGAAACTTCAGGTGCAGCTATTTGTCTTCCATCTGTGAAACCTGTT
GTTTCTTCTGCTGGGACCACATCTGACAAGCCTGTTATTGGGACTCCAGTTCAAATCAAACTTGCCCAGC
CGGGCCCTGTCCTTTCACAACCAGCTGGGATTCCACAGGCAGTTCAAGTCAAGCAACTAGTAGTTCAGCA
GCCTTCAGGAGGCAATGAAAAACAAGTGACCACAATTTCACATTCCTCAACATTGACCATTCAGAAATGT
GGACAGAAGACGATGCCAGTGAACACCATAATACCTACTAGTCAGTTTCCTCCAGCTTCCATTCTAAAGC
AAATTACTCTGCCTGGAAATAAAATTCTGTCACTTCAAGCATCTCCTACTCAGAAAAATAGAATAAAAGA
GAATGTAACATCATGCTTCCGAGATGAGGATGACATCAATGATGTGACTTCTATGGCAGGGGTCAACCTT
AATGAAGAAAATGCCTGCATCTTAGCAACAAACTCTGAATTGGTTGGCACACTCATTCAGTCATGTAAAG
ATGAACCATTTCTTTTTATTGGAGCTCTACAAAAGAGAATTTTAGACATTGGTAAAAAGCATGACATTAC
AGAACTTAACTCTGATGCTGTGAACTTGATCTCCCAAGCAACACAGGAACGACTACGAGGCCTTCTAGAA
AAACTGACTGCAATTGCTCAGCATCGAATGACTACTTACAAGGCAAGTGAAAATTACATCCTGTGTAGTG
ATACCAGGTCACAGCTCAAATTTCTTGAAAAGCTGGATCAATTGGAGAAGCAGAGAAAGGATTTGGAAGA
AAGAGAAATGTTACTTAAGGCAGCCAAGAGTCGTTCTAATAAAGAAGATCCAGAACAGCTGAGATTAAAG
CAGAAAGCCAAAGAGTTACAGCAATTGGAACTTGCACAGATACAGCATAGAGACGCTAATCTCACAGCTC
TTGCAGCTATTGGACCAAGGAAGAAGAGACCACTAGAATCTGGAATTGAGGGCTTAAAAGACAACCTTCT
TGCTTCTGGGACATCCAGCCTGACAGCCACCAAACAGTTGCATCGTCCAAGAATCACGAGAATCTGCCTC
AGGGACTTGATATTTTGTATGGAACAGGAACGGGAGATGAAGTATTCTCGAGCTCTATACCTGGCCCTTC
TGAAGTAGTAATGAACTAGTCCGTAACTTGAAAGTATTTCGATTTCTTGGCTTTATATATCTTGTGGAAA
GGACGACATTCGAGCCCATGTAACGTGCTT
