>Addgene plasmid #141617 | TFORF0454 | depositor partial sequence | sequence record 276989 | Barcode
CATTCGAGCCCATGTAACGTGCTT
